Addgene plasmid #51447: TALEN-CCR5R18-NtermN2
Purpose: Expresses TALEN targeting right CCR5A site (R18) with N2 N-terminal domain
Depositing lab: David Liu. Depositing organization: Harvard University. Publication: Broad specificity profiling of TALENs results in engineered nucleases with improved DNA-cleavage specificity. Guilinger JP, Pattanayak V, Reyon D, Tsai SQ, Sander JD, Joung JK, Liu DR. Nat Methods. 2014 Apr;11(4):429-35. doi: 10.1038/nmeth.2845. Epub 2014 Feb 16. PubMed 24531420.
Backbone
  Vector backbone: JDS70
  Backbone manufacturer: Joung lab
  Backbone size w/o insert (bp): 5055
  Total vector size (bp): 8058
  Modifications to backbone: TAL N-terminal: ∆152 (Miller et al. 2011) TAL C-terminus: +63 (Miller et al. 2011) FOKI: KK
  Vector type: Mammalian Expression, TALEN
Growth in bacteria
  Bacterial resistance: Ampicillin, 100 μg/mL
  Growth temperature: 37°C
  Growth strain: XL1 Blue
  Copy number: High Copy
Gene/Insert
  Gene/Insert name: TALEN CCR5 Right (R18) N2 N-term
  Species: Synthetic
  Insert size (bp): 3003
  Mutation: K150Q and K153Q
  Promoter: CMV
  Tag / fusion protein: 3xFLAG (N terminal on insert); Fok1 KK variant (C terminal on insert)
  Cloning method: Ligation Independent Cloning
  Sequencing primers: 5′ TAATACGACTCACTATAGG; 3′ GCTGATCAGCGGGTTTAAAC
Terms and licenses: Academic/Nonprofit Terms; Industry Terms: Not Available to Industry
How to cite: TALEN-CCR5R18-NtermN2 was a gift from David Liu (Addgene plasmid # 51447 ; http://n2t.net/addgene:51447 ; RRID:Addgene_51447)
