[The description below was written by a language model from this plasmid's Addgene catalogue record and pLannotate feature annotations shown in this document.]
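Description:
TALEN-CCR5R18-NtermN2 is an 8,058 bp mammalian expression plasmid built on the JDS70 TALEN backbone that encodes one half of a TALE nuclease pair, the monomer recognising the right half-site (R18) of the CCR5A target. It is maintained in E. coli through a high-copy ColE1/pUC-type origin and an ampicillin resistance gene. The annotated backbone also carries an f1 origin and a cassette in which SV40 and EM7 promoters precede a blasticidin S deaminase gene, followed by an SV40 polyadenylation signal. This cassette could allow blasticidin selection in mammalian cells, although the catalogue entry does not mention that use. Short bleomycin-resistance, lacI and HIV LTR matches appear only as fragments and are probably backbone remnants or annotation artefacts rather than functional parts.

The roughly 3 kb synthetic open reading frame is driven by the CMV enhancer and promoter, with a T7 promoter just upstream of the coding sequence, and ends at a bGH polyadenylation signal. It begins with an N-terminal 3xFLAG tag, followed by a TALE N-terminal region in the Δ152 truncation format. Next come the repeat array that specifies the target sequence (largely unannotated in the feature table), a +63 TALE C-terminal segment, and the FokI cleavage domain in its KK obligate-heterodimer form. A V5 tag sequence is annotated just after FokI, but the record does not say whether it is in frame. The "N2" designation refers to K150Q and K153Q substitutions, which replace two lysines in the N-terminal domain with glutamines. Because FokI must dimerise to cut, this plasmid is meant to be co-expressed with a partner left-site TALEN. It comes from work profiling TALEN specificity and engineering nucleases with improved DNA-cleavage specificity.
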