Features (pLannotate 1.2.2; 26 found; start..end, strand, type, name):
     36..80      -  misc_feature   bom (fragment): basis of mobility region from pBR322
    235..614     +  enhancer       CMV enhancer: human cytomegalovirus immediate early enhancer
    615..818     +  promoter       CMV promoter: human cytomegalovirus (CMV) immediate early promoter
    814..847     +  LTR            5' LTR (truncated) (fragment): truncated 5' long terminal repeat (LTR) from HIV-1
    863..881     +  promoter       T7 promoter: promoter for bacteriophage T7 RNA polymerase
    907..972     +  CDS            3xFLAG: three tandem FLAG® epitope tags, followed by an enterokinase cleavage site
   1024..1533    +  CDS            avrBs3 (fragment): AVRB3_XANEU - Experimental evidence at protein level: Swiss-Prot protein existence level 1. Avirulence protein. Acts as a transcription factor in C.annuum plants. In susceptible plants lacking the Bs3 resistance gene induces expression of a number of genes, including genes homologous to a family of auxin-induced genes, alpha-expansin genes, pectate lyase, anthocyanidin glucoside rhamnosyl transferase and at least one transcription factor, UPA20. Their expression leads to plant hypertrophy in mesophyll cells, probably mainly mediated by UPA20 (PubMed:17962565). In resistant plants induces the h
   3124..3330    +  CDS            pthXo1 (fragment): PTHX1_XANOP - Also known as tal2b. Experimental evidence at protein level: Swiss-Prot protein existence level 1. Avirulence protein. Acts as a transcription factor in rice, inducing expression of a number of host genes including SWEET11 (Os8N3, XA13, AC Q6YZF3) in susceptible plants with the Xa13 allele. Plants with the xa13 allele, which has an altered promoter, are resistant to bacterial blight caused by this bacterial strain and do not induce SWEET11. The xa13 allele elicits an atypical hypersensitive response (HR). PthXo1 binds SWEET11 promoter DNA in a sequence-specific manner. From Xanth
   3319..3906    +  CDS            FokI cleavage domain: nonspecific DNA cleavage domain of the FokI endonuclease (Li et al., 1992) must dimerize to be catalytically active
   3922..3963    +  CDS            V5 tag: epitope tag from simian virus 5
   4019..4243    +  polyA_signal   bGH poly(A) signal: bovine growth hormone polyadenylation signal
   4247..4268    +  promoter       SV40 promoter (fragment): SV40 enhancer and early promoter
   4289..4717    +  rep_origin     f1 ori (sequence partly withheld): f1 bacteriophage origin of replication; arrow indicates direction of (+) strand synthesis
   4731..5061    +  promoter       SV40 promoter: SV40 enhancer and early promoter
   5109..5156    +  promoter       EM7 promoter: synthetic bacterial promoter&nbsp
   5175..5573    +  CDS            BSD: blasticidin S deaminase; Aspergillus terreus BSD; confers resistance to blasticidin
   5574..5601    +  CDS            BleoR (fragment): antibiotic-binding protein; Sh ble from Streptoalloteichus hindustanus; confers resistance to bleomycin, phleomycin, and Zeocin™
   5611..5736    +  CDS            ble (fragment): BLE_KLEPN - Experimental evidence at protein level: Swiss-Prot protein existence level 1. Binding protein with a strong affinity to the bleomycin family of antibiotics. Binds to CL990; an antimitotic-antibiotic compound. From Klebsiella pneumoniae.
   5731..5852    +  polyA_signal   SV40 poly(A) signal: SV40 polyadenylation signal
   5925..5941    -  protein_bind   lac operator: The lac repressor binds to the lac operator to inhibit transcription in E. coli. This inhibition can be relieved by adding lactose or isopropyl-β-D-thiogalactopyranoside (IPTG). lac repressor encoded by lacI
   5949..5979    -  promoter       lac promoter: promoter for the E. coli lac operon
   5994..6015    -  protein_bind   CAP binding site: CAP binding activates transcription in the presence of cAMP. E. coli catabolite activator protein
   6028..6120    -  CDS            lacI (fragment): lac repressor; lacI; The lac repressor binds to the lac operator to inhibit transcription in E. coli. This inhibition can be relieved by adding lactose or isopropyl-β-D-thiogalactopyranoside (IPTG).
   6303..6891    -  rep_origin     ori: high-copy-number ColE1/pMB1/pBR322/pUC origin of replication
   7062..7922    -  CDS            AmpR: β-lactamase; bla; confers resistance to ampicillin, carbenicillin, and related antibiotics
   7923..8027    -  promoter       AmpR promoter: bla
>Addgene plasmid #51447 | TALEN-CCR5R18-NtermN2 | depositor full sequence | sequence record 78490 | TALEN CCR5 Right (R18) N2 N-term
GACGGATCGGGAGATCTCCCGATCCCCTATGGTCGACTCTCAGTACAATCTGCTCTGATGCCGCATAGTT
AAGCCAGTATCTGCTCCCTGCTTGTGTGTTGGAGGTCGCTGAGTAGTGCGCGAGCAAAATTTAAGCTACA
ACAAGGCAAGGCTTGACCGACAATTGCATGAAGAATCTGCTTAGGGTTAGGCGTTTTGCGCTGCTTCGCG
ATGTACGGGCCAGATATACGCGTTGACATTGATTATTGACTAGTTATTAATAGTAATCAATTACGGGGTC
ATTAGTTCATAGCCCATATATGGAGTTCCGCGTTACATAACTTACGGTAAATGGCCCGCCTGGCTGACCG
CCCAACGACCCCCGCCCATTGACGTCAATAATGACGTATGTTCCCATAGTAACGCCAATAGGGACTTTCC
ATTGACGTCAATGGGTGGACTATTTACGGTAAACTGCCCACTTGGCAGTACATCAAGTGTATCATATGCC
AAGTACGCCCCCTATTGACGTCAATGACGGTAAATGGCCCGCCTGGCATTATGCCCAGTACATGACCTTA
TGGGACTTTCCTACTTGGCAGTACATCTACGTATTAGTCATCGCTATTACCATGGTGATGCGGTTTTGGC
AGTACATCAATGGGCGTGGATAGCGGTTTGACTCACGGGGATTTCCAAGTCTCCACCCCATTGACGTCAA
TGGGAGTTTGTTTTGGCACCAAAATCAACGGGACTTTCCAAAATGTCGTAACAACTCCGCCCCATTGACG
CAAATGGGCGGTAGGCGTGTACGGTGGGAGGTCTATATAAGCAGAGCTCTCTGGCTAACTAGAGAACCCA
CTGCTTACTGGCTTATCGAAATTAATACGACTCACTATAGGGAGACCCAAGCTGGCTAGCACCATGGACT
ACAAAGACCATGACGGTGATTATAAAGATCATGACATCGATTACAAGGATGACGATGACAAGATGGCCCC
CAAGAAGAAGAGGAAGGTGGGCATTCACCGCGGGGTACCTATGGTGGACTTGAGGACACTCGGTTATTCG
CAACAGCAACAGGAGAAAATCAAGCCTAAGGTCAGGAGCACCGTCGCGCAACACCACGAGGCGCTTGTGG
GGCATGGCTTCACTCATGCGCATATTGTCGCGCTTTCACAGCACCCTGCGGCGCTTGGGACGGTGGCTGT
CAAATACCAAGATATGATTGCGGCCCTGCCCGAAGCCACGCACGAGGCAATTGTAGGGGTCGGTAAACAG
TGGTCGGGAGCGCGAGCACTTGAGGCGCTGCTGACTGTGGCGGGTGAGCTTAGGGGGCCTCCGCTCCAGC
TCGACACCGGGCAGCTGCTGCAGATCGCGCAGAGAGGGGGAGTAACAGCGGTAGAGGCAGTGCACGCCTG
GCGCAATGCGCTCACCGGGGCCCCCTTGAACCTGACCCCAGACCAGGTAGTCGCAATCGCGTCACATGAC
GGGGGAAAGCAAGCCCTGGAAACCGTGCAAAGGTTGTTGCCGGTCCTTTGTCAAGACCACGGCCTTACAC
CGGAGCAAGTCGTGGCCATTGCAAGCAATGGGGGTGGCAAACAGGCTCTTGAGACGGTTCAGAGACTTCT
CCCAGTTCTCTGTCAAGCCCACGGGCTGACTCCCGATCAAGTTGTAGCGATTGCGTCCAACGGTGGAGGG
AAACAAGCATTGGAGACTGTCCAACGGCTCCTTCCCGTGTTGTGTCAAGCCCACGGTTTGACGCCTGCAC
AAGTGGTCGCCATCGCCAGCCATGATGGCGGTAAGCAGGCGCTGGAAACAGTACAGCGCCTGCTGCCTGT
ACTGTGCCAGGATCATGGACTGACCCCAGACCAGGTAGTCGCAATCGCGTCACATGACGGGGGAAAGCAA
GCCCTGGAAACCGTGCAAAGGTTGTTGCCGGTCCTTTGTCAAGACCACGGCCTTACACCGGAGCAAGTCG
TGGCCATTGCAAGCAACATCGGTGGCAAACAGGCTCTTGAGACGGTTCAGAGACTTCTCCCAGTTCTCTG
TCAAGCCCACGGGCTGACTCCCGATCAAGTTGTAGCGATTGCGAATAACAATGGAGGGAAACAAGCATTG
GAGACTGTCCAACGGCTCCTTCCCGTGTTGTGTCAAGCCCACGGTTTGACGCCTGCACAAGTGGTCGCCA
TCGCCTCCAATATTGGCGGTAAGCAGGCGCTGGAAACAGTACAGCGCCTGCTGCCTGTACTGTGCCAGGA
TCATGGACTGACCCCAGACCAGGTAGTCGCAATCGCGTCGAACATTGGGGGAAAGCAAGCCCTGGAAACC
GTGCAAAGGTTGTTGCCGGTCCTTTGTCAAGACCACGGCCTTACACCGGAGCAAGTCGTGGCCATTGCAA
GCAATGGGGGTGGCAAACAGGCTCTTGAGACGGTTCAGAGACTTCTCCCAGTTCTCTGTCAAGCCCACGG
GCTGACTCCCGATCAAGTTGTAGCGATTGCGTCCAACGGTGGAGGGAAACAAGCATTGGAGACTGTCCAA
CGGCTCCTTCCCGTGTTGTGTCAAGCCCACGGTTTGACGCCTGCACAAGTGGTCGCCATCGCCAACAACA
ACGGCGGTAAGCAGGCGCTGGAAACAGTACAGCGCCTGCTGCCTGTACTGTGCCAGGATCATGGACTGAC
CCCAGACCAGGTAGTCGCAATCGCGTCGAACATTGGGGGAAAGCAAGCCCTGGAAACCGTGCAAAGGTTG
TTGCCGGTCCTTTGTCAAGACCACGGCCTTACACCGGAGCAAGTCGTGGCCATTGCAAGCAATGGGGGTG
GCAAACAGGCTCTTGAGACGGTTCAGAGACTTCTCCCAGTTCTCTGTCAAGCCCACGGGCTGACTCCCGA
TCAAGTTGTAGCGATTGCGTCGAACATTGGAGGGAAACAAGCATTGGAGACTGTCCAACGGCTCCTTCCC
GTGTTGTGTCAAGCCCACGGTTTGACGCCTGCACAAGTGGTCGCCATCGCCAGCCATGATGGCGGTAAGC
AGGCGCTGGAAACAGTACAGCGCCTGCTGCCTGTACTGTGCCAGGATCATGGACTGACACCCGAACAGGT
GGTCGCCATTGCTTCTAATGGGGGAGGACGGCCAGCCTTGGAGTCCATCGTAGCCCAATTGTCCAGGCCC
GATCCCGCGTTGGCTGCGTTAACGAATGACCATCTGGTGGCGTTGGCATGTCTTGGTGGACGACCCGCGC
TCGATGCAGTCAAAAAGGGTCTGCCTCATGCTCCCGCATTGATCAAAAGAACCAACCGGCGGATTCCCGA
GAGAACTTCCCATCGAGTCGCGGGATCCCAACTAGTCAAAAGTGAACTGGAGGAGAAGAAATCTGAACTT
CGTCATAAATTGAAATATGTGCCTCATGAATATATTGAATTAATTGAAATTGCCAGAAATTCCACTCAGG
ATAGAATTCTTGAAATGAAGGTAATGGAATTTTTTATGAAAGTTTATGGATATAGAGGTAAACATTTGGG
TGGATCAAGGAAACCGGACGGAGCAATTTATACTGTCGGATCTCCTATTGATTACGGTGTGATCGTGGAT
ACTAAAGCTTATAGCGGAGGTTATAATCTGCCAATTGGCCAAGCAGATGAAATGCAACGATATGTCAAAG
AAAATCAAACACGAAACAAACATATCAACCCTAATGAATGGTGGAAAGTCTATCCATCTTCTGTAACGGA
ATTTAAGTTTTTATTTGTGAGTGGTCACTTTAAAGGAAACTACAAAGCTCAGCTTACACGATTAAATCAT
AAGACTAATTGTAATGGAGCTGTTCTTAGTGTAGAAGAGCTTTTAATTGGTGGAGAAATGATTAAAGCCG
GCACATTAACCTTAGAGGAAGTGAGACGGAAATTTAATAACGGCGAGATAAACTTTTAAGGGCCCTTCGA
AGGTAAGCCTATCCCTAACCCTCTCCTCGGTCTCGATTCTACGCGTACCGGTCATCATCACCATCACCAT
TGAGTTTAAACCCGCTGATCAGCCTCGACTGTGCCTTCTAGTTGCCAGCCATCTGTTGTTTGCCCCTCCC
CCGTGCCTTCCTTGACCCTGGAAGGTGCCACTCCCACTGTCCTTTCCTAATAAAATGAGGAAATTGCATC
GCATTGTCTGAGTAGGTGTCATTCTATTCTGGGGGGTGGGGTGGGGCAGGACAGCAAGGGGGAGGATTGG
GAAGACAATAGCAGGCATGCTGGGGATGCGGTGGGCTCTATGGCTTCTGAGGCGGAAAGAACCAGCTGGG
GCTCTAGGGGGTATCCCC
[124 nt withheld, positions 4289-4412]
C
[32 nt withheld, positions 4414-4445]
CA
[57 nt withheld, positions 4448-4504]
A
[49 nt withheld, positions 4506-4554]
CCTTTGACGTTGGAGTCCACGTTCTTT
[37 nt withheld, positions 4582-4618]
ACCCTATCTCGGTCTATTCTTTTGATTTATAAGGGATTTTGGGGATTTCGGCCTATTGGTTAAAAAATGA
GCTGATTTAACAAAAATTTAACGCGAATTAATTCTGTGGAATGTGTGTCAGTTAGGGTGTGGAAAGTCCC
CAGGCTCCCCAGGCAGGCAGAAGTATGCAAAGCATGCATCTCAATTAGTCAGCAACCAGGTGTGGAAAGT
CCCCAGGCTCCCCAGCAGGCAGAAGTATGCAAAGCATGCATCTCAATTAGTCAGCAACCATAGTCCCGCC
CCTAACTCCGCCCATCCCGCCCCTAACTCCGCCCAGTTCCGCCCATTCTCCGCCCCATGGCTGACTAATT
TTTTTTATTTATGCAGAGGCCGAGGCCGCCTCTGCCTCTGAGCTATTCCAGAAGTAGTGAGGAGGCTTTT
TTGGAGGCCTAGGCTTTTGCAAAAAGCTCCCGGGAGCTTGTATATCCATTTTCGGATCTGATCAGCACGT
GTTGACAATTAATCATCGGCATAGTATATCGGCATAGTATAATACGACAAGGTGAGGAACTAAACCATGG
CCAAGCCTTTGTCTCAAGAAGAATCCACCCTCATTGAAAGAGCAACGGCTACAATCAACAGCATCCCCAT
CTCTGAAGACTACAGCGTCGCCAGCGCAGCTCTCTCTAGCGACGGCCGCATCTTCACTGGTGTCAATGTA
TATCATTTTACTGGGGGACCTTGTGCAGAACTCGTGGTGCTGGGCACTGCTGCTGCTGCGGCAGCTGGCA
ACCTGACTTGTATCGTCGCGATCGGAAATGAGAACAGGGGCATCTTGAGCCCCTGCGGACGGTGTCGACA
GGTGCTTCTCGATCTGCATCCTGGGATCAAAGCGATAGTGAAGGACAGTGATGGACAGCCGACGGCAGTT
GGGATTCGTGAATTGCTGCCCTCTGGTTATGTGTGGGAGGGCTAAGCACTTCGTGGCCGAGGAGCAGGAC
TGACACGTGCTACGAGATTTCGATTCCACCGCCGCCTTCTATGAAAGGTTGGGCTTCGGAATCGTTTTCC
GGGACGCCGGCTGGATGATCCTCCAGCGCGGGGATCTCATGCTGGAGTTCTTCGCCCACCCCAACTTGTT
TATTGCAGCTTATAATGGTTACAAATAAAGCAATAGCATCACAAATTTCACAAATAAAGCATTTTTTTCA
CTGCATTCTAGTTGTGGTTTGTCCAAACTCATCAATGTATCTTATCATGTCTGTATACCGTCGACCTCTA
GCTAGAGCTTGGCGTAATCATGGTCATAGCTGTTTCCTGTGTGAAATTGTTATCCGCTCACAATTCCACA
CAACATACGAGCCGGAAGCATAAAGTGTAAAGCCTGGGGTGCCTAATGAGTGAGCTAACTCACATTAATT
GCGTTGCGCTCACTGCCCGCTTTCCAGTCGGGAAACCTGTCGTGCCAGCTGCATTAATGAATCGGCCAAC
GCGCGGGGAGAGGCGGTTTGCGTATTGGGCGCTCTTCCGCTTCCTCGCTCACTGACTCGCTGCGCTCGGT
CGTTCGGCTGCGGCGAGCGGTATCAGCTCACTCAAAGGCGGTAATACGGTTATCCACAGAATCAGGGGAT
AACGCAGGAAAGAACATGTGAGCAAAAGGCCAGCAAAAGGCCAGGAACCGTAAAAAGGCCGCGTTGCTGG
CGTTTTTCCATAGGCTCCGCCCCCCTGACGAGCATCACAAAAATCGACGCTCAAGTCAGAGGTGGCGAAA
CCCGACAGGACTATAAAGATACCAGGCGTTTCCCCCTGGAAGCTCCCTCGTGCGCTCTCCTGTTCCGACC
CTGCCGCTTACCGGATACCTGTCCGCCTTTCTCCCTTCGGGAAGCGTGGCGCTTTCTCAATGCTCACGCT
GTAGGTATCTCAGTTCGGTGTAGGTCGTTCGCTCCAAGCTGGGCTGTGTGCACGAACCCCCCGTTCAGCC
CGACCGCTGCGCCTTATCCGGTAACTATCGTCTTGAGTCCAACCCGGTAAGACACGACTTATCGCCACTG
GCAGCAGCCACTGGTAACAGGATTAGCAGAGCGAGGTATGTAGGCGGTGCTACAGAGTTCTTGAAGTGGT
GGCCTAACTACGGCTACACTAGAAGGACAGTATTTGGTATCTGCGCTCTGCTGAAGCCAGTTACCTTCGG
AAAAAGAGTTGGTAGCTCTTGATCCGGCAAACAAACCACCGCTGGTAGCGGTGGTTTTTTTGTTTGCAAG
CAGCAGATTACGCGCAGAAAAAAAGGATCTCAAGAAGATCCTTTGATCTTTTCTACGGGGTCTGACGCTC
AGTGGAACGAAAACTCACGTTAAGGGATTTTGGTCATGAGATTATCAAAAAGGATCTTCACCTAGATCCT
TTTAAATTAAAAATGAAGTTTTAAATCAATCTAAAGTATATATGAGTAAACTTGGTCTGACAGTTACCAA
TGCTTAATCAGTGAGGCACCTATCTCAGCGATCTGTCTATTTCGTTCATCCATAGTTGCCTGACTCCCCG
TCGTGTAGATAACTACGATACGGGAGGGCTTACCATCTGGCCCCAGTGCTGCAATGATACCGCGAGACCC
ACGCTCACCGGCTCCAGATTTATCAGCAATAAACCAGCCAGCCGGAAGGGCCGAGCGCAGAAGTGGTCCT
GCAACTTTATCCGCCTCCATCCAGTCTATTAATTGTTGCCGGGAAGCTAGAGTAAGTAGTTCGCCAGTTA
ATAGTTTGCGCAACGTTGTTGCCATTGCTACAGGCATCGTGGTGTCACGCTCGTCGTTTGGTATGGCTTC
ATTCAGCTCCGGTTCCCAACGATCAAGGCGAGTTACATGATCCCCCATGTTGTGCAAAAAAGCGGTTAGC
TCCTTCGGTCCTCCGATCGTTGTCAGAAGTAAGTTGGCCGCAGTGTTATCACTCATGGTTATGGCAGCAC
TGCATAATTCTCTTACTGTCATGCCATCCGTAAGATGCTTTTCTGTGACTGGTGAGTACTCAACCAAGTC
ATTCTGAGAATAGTGTATGCGGCGACCGAGTTGCTCTTGCCCGGCGTCAATACGGGATAATACCGCGCCA
CATAGCAGAACTTTAAAAGTGCTCATCATTGGAAAACGTTCTTCGGGGCGAAAACTCTCAAGGATCTTAC
CGCTGTTGAGATCCAGTTCGATGTAACCCACTCGTGCACCCAACTGATCTTCAGCATCTTTTACTTTCAC
CAGCGTTTCTGGGTGAGCAAAAACAGGAAGGCAAAATGCCGCAAAAAAGGGAATAAGGGCGACACGGAAA
TGTTGAATACTCATACTCTTCCTTTTTCAATATTATTGAAGCATTTATCAGGGTTATTGTCTCATGAGCG
GATACATATTTGAATGTATTTAGAAAAATAAACAAATAGGGGTTCCGCGCACATTTCCCCGAAAAGTGCC
ACCTGACGTC
