>Addgene plasmid #51447 | TALEN-CCR5R18-NtermN2 | depositor partial sequence | sequence record 78491 | T7
TACAAGACATGACGGTGATTATAAAGATCATGACATCGATTACAAGGATGACGATGACAAGATGGCCCCC
AAGAAGAAGAGGAAGGTGGGCATTCACCGCGGGGTACCTATGGTGGACTTGAGGACACTCGGTTATTCGC
AACAGCAACAGGAGAAAATCAAGCCTAAGGTCAGGAGCACCGTCGCGCAACACCACGAGGCGCTTGTGGG
GCATGGCTTCACTCATGCGCATATTGTCGCGCTTTCACAGCACCCTGCGGCGCTTGGGACGGTGGCTGTC
AAATACCAAGATATGATTGCGGCCCTGCCCGAAGCCACGCACGAGGCAATTGTAGGGGTCGGTAAACAGT
GGTCGGGAGCGCGAGCACTTGAGGCGCTGCTGACTGTGGCGGGTGAGCTTAGGGGGCCTCCGCTCCAGCT
CGACACCGGGCAGCTGCTGCAGATCGCGCAGAGAGGGGGAGTAACAGCGGTAGAGGCAGTGCACGCCTGG
CGCAATGCGCTCACCGGGGCCCCCTTGAACCTGACCCCAGACCAGGTAGTCGCAATCGCGTCACATGACG
GGGGAAAGCAAGCCCTGGAAACCGTGCAAAGGTTGTTGCCGGTCCTTTGTCAAGACCACGGCCTTACACC
GGAGCAAGTCGTGGCCATTGCAAGCAATGGGGGTGGCAAACAGGCTCTTGAGACGGTTCAGAGACTTCTC
CCAGTTCTCTGTCAAGCCCACGGGCTGACTCCCGATCAAGTTGTAGCGATTGCGTCCAACGGTGGAGGGA
AAACAGCATTGGAGACTGTCCAACGGCTCCTTCCCGTGTTGTGTCAAGCCCACGGTTTGACGCCTGCACA
AGTGGTCGCC
