>Addgene plasmid #51447 | TALEN-CCR5R18-NtermN2 | depositor partial sequence | sequence record 78492 | TALEN-fwd2
TGACGGGGGAAGCAAGCCCTGGAAACCGTGCAAAGGTTGTTGCCGGTCCTTTGTCAAGACCACGGCCTTA
CACCGGAGCAAGTCGTGGCCATTGCAAGCAATGGGGGTGGCAAACAGGCTCTTGAGACGGTTCAGAGACT
TCTCCCAGTTCTCTGTCAAGCCCACGGGCTGACTCCCGATCAAGTTGTAGCGATTGCGTCCAACGGTGGA
GGGAAACAAGCATTGGAGACTGTCCAACGGCTCCTTCCCGTGTTGTGTCAAGCCCACGGTTTGACGCCTG
CACAAGTGGTCGCCATCGCCAGCCATGATGGCGGTAAGCAGGCGCTGGAAACAGTACAGCGCCTGCTGCC
TGTACTGTGCCAGGATCATGGACTGACCCCAGACCAGGTAGTCGCAATCGCGTCACATGACGGGGGAAAG
CAAGCCCTGGAAACCGTGCAAAGGTTGTTGCCGGTCCTTTGTCAAGACCACGGCCTTACACCGGAGCAAG
TCGTGGCCATTGCAAGCAACATCGGTGGCAAACAGGCTCTTGAGACGGTTCAGAGACTTCTCCCAGTTCT
CTGTCAAGCCCACGGGCTGACTCCCGATCAAGTTGTAGCGATTGCGAATAACAATGGAGGGAAACAAGCA
TTGGAGACTGTCCAACGGCTCCTTCCCGTGTTGTGTCAAGCCCACGGTTTGACGCCTGCACAAGTGGTCG
CCATCGCCTCCAATATTGGCGGTAAGCAGGCGCTGGAAACAGTACAGCGCCTGCTGCCTGTACTGTGCCA
GGATCATGGACTGACCCCCAGACAGGTAGTCGCAATCGCGTCGAACATTGGGGGAAAGCAAGCCCTGGAA
ACCGTGCAAA
