>Addgene plasmid #51447 | TALEN-CCR5R18-NtermN2 | depositor partial sequence | sequence record 78493 | TALEN-rev2
TGGCGACCACCTGTTCGGGTGTCAGTCCATGATCCTGGCACAGTACAGGCAGCAGGCGCTGTACTGTTTC
CAGCGCCTGCTTACCGCCATCATGGCTGGCGATGGCGACCACTTGTGCAGGCGTCAAACCGTGGGCTTGA
CACAACACGGGAAGGAGCCGTTGGACAGTCTCCAATGCTTGTTTCCCTCCAATGTTCGACGCAATCGCTA
CAACTTGATCGGGAGTCAGCCCGTGGGCTTGACAGAGAACTGGGAGAAGTCTCTGAACCGTCTCAAGAGC
CTGTTTGCCACCCCCATTGCTTGCAATGGCCACGACTTGCTCCGGTGTAAGGCCGTGGTCTTGACAAAGG
ACCGGCAACAACCTTTGCACGGTTTCCAGGGCTTGCTTTCCCCCAATGTTCGACGCGATTGCGACTACCT
GGTCTGGGGTCAGTCCATGATCCTGGCACAGTACAGGCAGCAGGCGCTGTACTGTTTCCAGCGCCTGCTT
ACCGCCGTTGTTGTTGGCGATGGCGACCACTTGTGCAGGCGTCAAACCGTGGGCTTGACACAACACGGGA
AGGAGCCGTTGGACAGTCTCCAATGCTTGTTTCCCTCCACCGTTGGACGCAATCGCTACAACTTGATCGG
GAGTCAGCCCGTGGGCTTGACAGAGAACTGGGAGAAGTCTCTGAACCGTCTCAAGAGCCTGTTTGCCACC
CCCATTGCTTGCAATGGCCACGACTTGCTCCGGTGTAAGGCCGTGGTCTTGACAAAGGACCGGCAACAAC
CTTTGCACGGTTTCCAGGGCTTGCTTTCCCCCAATGTTCGACGCGATTGCGACTACCTGGTCTGGGGTCA
GTCCATGATC
