>Addgene plasmid #51447 | TALEN-CCR5R18-NtermN2 | depositor partial sequence | sequence record 78494 | TALEN-rev1
GCACGGAGAGACGGTACCGTAAATCGAGACCGAGGAGAGGGTTAGGGATAGGCTTACCTTCGAAGGGCCC
TTAAAAGTTTATCTCGCCGTTATTAAATTTCCGTCTCACTTCCTCTAAGGTTAATGTGCCGGCTTTAATC
ATTTCTCCACCAATTAAAAGCTCTTCTACACTAAGAACAGCTCCATTACAATTAGTCTTATGATTTAATC
GTGTAAGCTGAGCTTTGTAGTTTCCTTTAAAGTGACCACTCACAAATAAAAACTTAAATTCCGTTACAGA
AGATGGATAGACTTTCCACCATTCATTAGGGTTGATATGTTTGTTTCGTGTTTGATTTTCTTTGACATAT
CGTTGCATTTCATCTGCTTGGCCAATTGGCAGATTATAACCTCCGCTATAAGCTTTAGTATCCACGATCA
CACCGTAATCAATAGGAGATCCGACAGTATAAATTGCTCCGTCCGGTTTCCTTGATCCACCCAAATGTTT
ACCTCTATATCCATAAACTTTCATAAAAAATTCCATTACCTTCATTTCAAGAATTCTATCCTGAGTGGAA
TTTCTGGCAATTTCAATTAATTCAATATATTCATGAGGCACATATTTCAATTTATGACGAAGTTCAGATT
TCTTCTCCTCCAGTTCACTTTTGACTAGTTGGGATCCCGCGACTCGATGGGAAGTTCTCTCGGGAATCCG
CCGGTTGGTTCTTTTGATCAATGCGGGAGCATGAGGCAGACCCTTTTTGACTGCATCGAGCGCGGGTCGT
CCACCAAGACATGCCAACGCCACCAGATGGTCATTCGTTAACGCAGCCAACGCGGGATCGGGCCTGGACA
ATTGGGCTAC
