>Addgene plasmid #51447 | TALEN-CCR5R18-NtermN2 | addgene partial sequence | sequence record 81204 | CMV-F 5'-CGCAAATGGGCGGTAGGCGTG-3'
TCTGGCTAACTAGAGAACCCACTGCTTACTGGCTTATCGAAATTAATACGACTCACTATAGGGAGACCCA
AGCTGGCTAGCACCATGGACTACAAAGACCATGACGGTGATTATAAAGATCATGACATCGATTACAAGGA
TGACGATGACAAGATGGCCCCCAAGAAGAAGAGGAAGGTGGGCATTCACCGCGGGGTACCTATGGTGGAC
TTGAGGACACTCGGTTATTCGCAACAGCAACAGGAGAAAATCAAGCCTAAGGTCAGGAGCACCGTCGCGC
AACACCACGAGGCGCTTGTGGGGCATGGCTTCACTCATGCGCATATTGTCGCGCTTTCACAGCACCCTGC
GGCGCTTGGGACGGTGGCTGTCAAATACCAAGATATGATTGCGGCCCTGCCCGAAGCCACGCACGAGGCA
ATTGTAGGGGTCGGTAAACAGTGGTCGGGAGCGCGAGCACTTGAGGCGCTGCTGACTGTGGCGGGTGAGC
TTAGGGGGCCTCCGCTCCAGCTCGACACCGGGCAGCTGCTGCAGATCGCGCAGAGAGGGGGAGTAACAGC
GGTAGAGGCAGTGCACGCCTGGCGCAATGCGCTCACCGGGGCCCCCTTGAACCTGACCCCAGACCAGGTA
GTCGCAATCGCGTCACATGACGGGGGAAAGCAAGCCCTGGAAACCGTGCAAAGGTTGTTGCCGGTCCTTT
GTCAAGACCACGGCCTTACACCGGAGCAAGTCGTGGCCATTGCAAGCAATGGGGGTGGCAAACAGGCTCT
TGAGACGGTTCAGAGACTTCTCCCAGTTCTCTGTCAAGCCCACGGGCTGACTCCCGATCAAGTTGTAGCG
ATTGCGTCCAACGGTGGAGGGAAACAAG
