>Addgene plasmid #51447 | TALEN-CCR5R18-NtermN2 | addgene partial sequence | sequence record 81205 | JDS-TALEN-F 5'-TAGGGGTCGGTAAACAGTGG-3'
GCTTAGGGGGCCTCCGCTCCAGCTCGACACCGGGCAGCTGCTGCAGATCGCGCAGAGAGGGGGAGTAACA
GCGGTAGAGGCAGTGCACGCCTGGCGCAATGCGCTCACCGGGGCCCCCTTGAACCTGACCCCAGACCAGG
TAGTCGCAATCGCGTCACATGACGGGGGAAAGCAAGCCCTGGAAACCGTGCAAAGGTTGTTGCCGGTCCT
TTGTCAAGACCACGGCCTTACACCGGAGCAAGTCGTGGCCATTGCAAGCAATGGGGGTGGCAAACAGGCT
CTTGAGACGGTTCAGAGACTTCTCCCAGTTCTCTGTCAAGCCCACGGGCTGACTCCCGATCAAGTTGTAG
CGATTGCGTCCAACGGTGGAGGGAAACAAGCATTGGAGACTGTCCAACGGCTCCTTCCCGTGTTGTGTCA
AGCCCACGGTTTGACGCCTGCACAAGTGGTCGCCATCGCCAGCCATGATGGCGGTAAGCAGGCGCTGGAA
ACAGTACAGCGCCTGCTGCCTGTACTGTGCCAGGATCATGGACTGACCCCAGACCAGGTAGTCGCAATCG
CGTCACATGACGGGGGAAAGCAAGCCCTGGAAACCGTGCAAAGGTTGTTGCCGGTCCTTTGTCAAGACCA
CGGCCTTACACCGGAGCAAGTCGTGGCCATTGCAAGCAACATCGGTGGCAAACAGGCTCTTGAGACGGTT
CAGAGACTTCTCCCAGTTCTCTGTCAAGCCCACGGGCTGACTCCCGATCAAGTTGTAGCGATTGCGAATA
ACAATGGAGGGAAACAAGCATTGGAGACTGTCCAACGGCTCCTTCCCGTGTT
