>Addgene plasmid #51447 | TALEN-CCR5R18-NtermN2 | addgene partial sequence | sequence record 81206 | BGH-rev 5'-TAGAAGGCACAGTCGAGG-3'
ATGGTGATGGTGATGATGACCGGTACGCGTAGAATCGAGACCGAGGAGAGGGTTAGGGATAGGCTTACCT
TCGAAGGGCCCTTAAAAGTTTATCTCGCCGTTATTAAATTTCCGTCTCACTTCCTCTAAGGTTAATGTGC
CGGCTTTAATCATTTCTCCACCAATTAAAAGCTCTTCTACACTAAGAACAGCTCCATTACAATTAGTCTT
ATGATTTAATCGTGTAAGCTGAGCTTTGTAGTTTCCTTTAAAGTGACCACTCACAAATAAAAACTTAAAT
TCCGTTACAGAAGATGGATAGACTTTCCACCATTCATTAGGGTTGATATGTTTGTTTCGTGTTTGATTTT
CTTTGACATATCGTTGCATTTCATCTGCTTGGCCAATTGGCAGATTATAACCTCCGCTATAAGCTTTAGT
ATCCACGATCACACCGTAATCAATAGGAGATCCGACAGTATAAATTGCTCCGTCCGGTTTCCTTGATCCA
CCCAAATGTTTACCTCTATATCCATAAACTTTCATAAAAAATTCCATTACCTTCATTTCAAGAATTCTAT
CCTGAGTGGAATTTCTGGCAATTTCAATTAATTCAATATATTCATGAGGCACATATTTCAATTTATGACG
AAGTTCAGATTTCTTCTCCTCCAGTTCACTTTTGACTAGTTGGGATCCCGCGACTCGATGGGAAGTTCTC
TCGGGAATCCGCCGGTTGGTTCTTTTGATCAATGCGGGAGCATGAGGCAGACCCTTTTTGACTGCATCGA
GCGCGGGTCGTCCACCAAGACATGCCAACGCCACCAGATGGTCATTCGTTAACGCAGCCAACGCGGGATC
GGGCCTGGACAATTGGGCTACGATGGACTCCAAGGCTGGCCGTCCTCCCCCATTAGAAGCAATGGCGACC
ACCTGTTCGGGTGTCAGTCCATGATCCTGGCACAGTACAGGCAGCAGGCGCTGTACTGTTTCCAGCGC
